Addgene plasmid #194320: pGTag Hygro EGFP nLAP -0
Purpose: CRISPR/Cas9-mediated generic protein tagging
Depositing lab: Frank Schnütgen. Publication: CRISPR/Cas9-mediated generic protein tagging in mammalian cells. Thone FMB, Kurrle NS, von Melchner H, Schnutgen F. Methods. 2019 Jul 15;164-165:59-66. doi: 10.1016/j.ymeth.2019.02.018. Epub 2019 Feb 22. PubMed 30797903.
Backbone
  Vector backbone: pBluescript KS-
  Total vector size (bp): 5410
  Vector type: Bacterial cloning vector
  Selectable markers: Hygromycin
Growth in bacteria
  Bacterial resistance: Ampicillin, 100 μg/mL
  Growth temperature: 37°C
  Growth strain: NEB Stable
  Copy number: High Copy
Gene/Insert
  Gene/Insert name: Hygro-P2A-nLAP(EGFP)
  Insert size (bp): 2073
  Cloning method: Restriction Enzyme; 5′ cloning site SalI (not destroyed); 3′ cloning site XhoI (not destroyed)
  Sequencing primers: 5′ M13 forward; 3′ M13 reverse
Terms and licenses: Academic/Nonprofit Terms; Industry Terms: Not Available to Industry
How to cite: pGTag Hygro EGFP nLAP -0 was a gift from Frank Schnütgen (Addgene plasmid # 194320 ; http://n2t.net/addgene:194320 ; RRID:Addgene_194320)
