[The description below was written by a language model from this plasmid's Addgene catalogue record and pLannotate feature annotations shown in this document.]
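Description:
pGTag Hygro EGFP nLAP -0 is a donor plasmid for CRISPR/Cas9-mediated generic protein tagging in mammalian cells, built on the pBluescript KS- bacterial cloning backbone (about 5.4 kb). It is maintained in E. coli at high copy through the ColE1/pUC-type origin and selected with ampicillin via the β-lactamase gene. The backbone also retains an f1 phage origin, remnants of the lacZα/lac promoter region, and flanking T7 and T3 promoters. M13 primer sites are listed for sequencing the insert.

The roughly 2.1 kb payload, cloned between SalI and XhoI, is a Hygro-P2A-nLAP(EGFP) cassette. The feature table shows the hygromycin phosphotransferase (hph) coding sequence followed by a P2A peptide and EGFP, all in the same orientation. No eukaryotic promoter is annotated upstream of this cassette, which suggests that its expression depends on in-frame integration into an expressed target gene, although the record does not say so explicitly. The P2A causes ribosomal skipping, so the resistance protein would be released separately from an EGFP-containing tag that remains on the target protein. The name "nLAP" suggests an N-terminal localisation and affinity purification tag. About 260 bp downstream of EGFP are unannotated and may hold further tag elements, but the record does not define them. The "-0" suffix probably denotes a reading-frame variant, which is also not stated.

Upstream of the cassette, a human U6 promoter drives a short unannotated segment followed by an S. pyogenes gRNA scaffold, so the plasmid carries its own guide RNA expression unit. The guide's target is not given, and Cas9 itself is not encoded. Hygromycin provides selection of tagged mammalian cells.
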