Features (pLannotate 1.2.2; 18 found; start..end, strand, type, name):
     34..52      +  promoter       T7 promoter: promoter for bacteriophage T7 RNA polymerase
     98..332     +  promoter       U6 promoter: RNA polymerase III promoter for human U6 snRNA
    361..436     +  misc_RNA       gRNA scaffold: guide RNA scaffold for the Streptococcus pyogenes CRISPR/Cas9 system
    472..488     +  misc_feature   MCS (fragment): pBluescript multiple cloning site
    532..1554    +  CDS            hph: KHYB_ECOLX - Experimental evidence at protein level: Swiss-Prot protein existence level 1. The aminoglycoside phosphotransferases achieve inactivation of their antibiotic substrates by phosphorylation. Only phosphorylates hygromycin and closely related compounds such as demethyl analogs and destomycin. From Escherichia coli.
   1561..1613    +  CDS            P2A (fragment): 2A peptide from porcine teschovirus-1 polyprotein Eukaryotic ribosomes fail to insert a peptide bond between the Gly and Pro residues, yielding separate polypeptides.
   1618..2334    +  CDS            EGFP: EGFP is a basic (constitutively fluorescent) green fluorescent protein published in 1996, derived from Aequorea victoria. It is reported to be a rapidly-maturing weak dimer with moderate acid sensitivity.
   2598..2618    +  misc_feature   MCS (fragment): pBluescript multiple cloning site
   2631..2649    -  promoter       T3 promoter: promoter for bacteriophage T3 RNA polymerase
   2694..2710    -  protein_bind   lac operator: The lac repressor binds to the lac operator to inhibit transcription in E. coli. This inhibition can be relieved by adding lactose or isopropyl-β-D-thiogalactopyranoside (IPTG). lac repressor encoded by lacI
   2718..2748    -  promoter       lac promoter: promoter for the E. coli lac operon
   2763..2784    -  protein_bind   CAP binding site: CAP binding activates transcription in the presence of cAMP. E. coli catabolite activator protein
   2797..2889    -  CDS            lacI (fragment): lac repressor; lacI; The lac repressor binds to the lac operator to inhibit transcription in E. coli. This inhibition can be relieved by adding lactose or isopropyl-β-D-thiogalactopyranoside (IPTG).
   3072..3660    -  rep_origin     ori: high-copy-number ColE1/pMB1/pBR322/pUC origin of replication
   3831..4691    -  CDS            AmpR: β-lactamase; bla; confers resistance to ampicillin, carbenicillin, and related antibiotics
   4692..4796    -  promoter       AmpR promoter: bla
   4823..5251    +  rep_origin     f1 ori (sequence partly withheld): f1 bacteriophage origin of replication; arrow indicates direction of (+) strand synthesis
   5282..26      -  CDS            lacZα (fragment) (across the origin): LacZα fragment of β-galactosidase; lacZ fragment
>Addgene plasmid #194320 | pGTag Hygro EGFP nLAP -0 | addgene full sequence | sequence record 384109 | Addgene NGS Result
CGACGTTGTAAAACGACGGCCAGTGAGCGCGCGTAATACGACTCACTATAGGGCGAATTGGAGCTACCCG
CATTACCCTGTTATCCCTAAGATCCGACTATTTCCCATGATTCCTTCATATTTGCATATACGATACAAGG
CTGTTAGAGAGATAATTAGAATTAATTTGACTGTAAACACAAAGATATTAGTACAAAATACGTGACGTAG
AAAGTAATAATTTCTTGGGTAGTTTGCAGTTTTAAAATTATGTTTTAAAATGGACTATCATATGCTTACC
GTAACTTGAAAGTATTTCGATTTCTTGGCTTTATATATCTTGTGGAAAGGACGAAACACCGGTATGTCGG
GAACCTCTCCGTTTTAGAGCTAGAAATAGCAAGTTAAAATAAGGCTAGTCCGTTATCAACTTGAAAAAGT
GGCACCGAGTCGGTGCTTTTTTGAATTCAGATCTTACATTTCAGGACATCTAGCTTATCGATACCGTCAT
CTACCCCTGGAGAGGTTCCCGACATACCTAAAAGTACCACCATGAAAAAGCCTGAACTCACCGCGACGTC
TGTCGAGAAGTTTCTGATCGAAAAGTTCGACAGCGTCTCCGACCTGATGCAGCTCTCGGAGGGCGAAGAA
TCTCGTGCTTTCAGCTTCGATGTAGGAGGGCGTGGATATGTCCTGCGGGTAAATAGCTGCGCCGATGGTT
TCTACAAAGATCGTTATGTTTATCGGCACTTTGCATCGGCCGCGCTCCCGATTCCGGAAGTGCTTGACAT
TGGGGAATTCAGCGAGAGCCTGACCTATTGCATCTCCCGCCGTGCACAGGGTGTCACGTTGCAAGACCTG
CCTGAAACCGAACTGCCCGCTGTTCTGCAGCCGGTCGCGGAGGCCATGGATGCGATCGCTGCGGCCGATC
TTAGCCAGACGAGCGGGTTCGGCCCATTCGGACCGCAAGGAATCGGTCAATACACTACATGGCGTGATTT
CATATGCGCGATTGCTGATCCCCATGTGTATCACTGGCAAACTGTGATGGACGACACCGTCAGTGCGTCC
GTCGCGCAGGCTCTCGATGAGCTGATGCTTTGGGCCGAGGACTGCCCCGAAGTCCGGCACCTCGTGCACG
CGGATTTCGGCTCCAACAATGTCCTGACGGACAATGGCCGCATAACAGCGGTCATTGACTGGAGCGAGGC
GATGTTCGGGGATTCCCAATACGAGGTCGCCAACATCTTCTTCTGGAGGCCGTGGTTGGCTTGTATGGAG
CAGCAGACGCGCTACTTCGAGCGGAGGCATCCGGAGCTTGCAGGATCGCCGCGGCTCCGGGCGTATATGC
TCCGCATTGGTCTTGACCAACTCTATCAGAGCTTGGTTGACGGCAATTTCGATGATGCAGCTTGGGCGCA
GGGTCGATGCGACGCAATCGTCCGATCCGGAGCCGGGACTGTCGGGCGTACACAAATCGCCCGCAGAAGC
GCGGCCGTCTGGACCGATGGCTGTGTAGAAGTACTCGCCGATAGTGGAAACCGACGCCCCAGCACTCGTC
CGAGGGCAAAGGAACGCGGAGCCACGAACTTCTCTCTGTTAAAGCAAGCAGGAGATGTTGAAGAAAACCC
CGGGCCCATGGTGTCCAAGGGCGAGGAACTGTTCACCGGCGTGGTGCCCATCCTGGTGGAGCTGGACGGC
GACGTGAACGGCCACAAGTTCAGCGTGTCCGGCGAGGGCGAAGGCGACGCCACCTACGGCAAGCTGACCC
TGAAGTTCATCTGCACCACCGGCAAGCTGCCCGTGCCCTGGCCCACCCTGGTGACCACCCTGACCTACGG
CGTGCAGTGCTTCAGCAGATACCCCGACCACATGAAGCAGCACGATTTCTTCAAGAGCGCCATGCCCGAG
GGCTACGTCCAGGAGCGCACCATCTTTTTCAAGGACGACGGCAACTACAAGACCAGGGCCGAGGTGAAGT
TCGAGGGCGACACACTGGTGAACAGGATCGAGCTGAAGGGCATCGACTTCAAAGAGGACGGCAACATCCT
GGGCCACAAGCTGGAATACAACTACAACAGCCACAACGTGTACATTATGGCCGACAAGCAGAAGAACGGC
ATCAAGGTCAACTTCAAGATCCGGCACAACATCGAGGACGGCAGCGTGCAGCTGGCCGACCACTACCAGC
AGAACACCCCCATCGGCGACGGCCCCGTGCTGCTGCCCGACAACCACTACCTGAGCACCCAGAGCGCTCT
CAGCAAGGACCCCAACGAGAAGCGGGACCACATGGTGCTGAAAGAATTTGTGACAGCCGCCGGAATCACC
CTGGGCATGGACGAGCTGTACAAGAGCAGCGGCCCCAGCGGCAGCAGCAGCCTGGAAGTGCTGTTCCAGG
GCCCCCTGAGCAGCTCTGGCCCCTCTGGCAGCGCCGCCAAGTTCAAAGAAACAGCTGCTGCTAAATTCGA
GCGGCAGCACATGGACAGCGGAGGAGGAGGCGAGAACCTGTACTTTCAGGGAGGCGGAGGCGGAGGGGAC
TATAAGGACGACGACGACAAGCTGACCGACGACCTGCCCAGGGCCTCGCCTGGAGAGGTTCCCGACATAC
CAGATGTCTCGAGGGGGGGCCCGGTACCCAGCTTTTGTTCCCTTTAGTGAGGGTTAATTGCGCGCTTGGC
GTAATCATGGTCATAGCTGTTTCCTGTGTGAAATTGTTATCCGCTCACAATTCCACACAACATACGAGCC
GGAAGCATAAAGTGTAAAGCCTGGGGTGCCTAATGAGTGAGCTAACTCACATTAATTGCGTTGCGCTCAC
TGCCCGCTTTCCAGTCGGGAAACCTGTCGTGCCAGCTGCATTAATGAATCGGCCAACGCGCGGGGAGAGG
CGGTTTGCGTATTGGGCGCTCTTCCGCTTCCTCGCTCACTGACTCGCTGCGCTCGGTCGTTCGGCTGCGG
CGAGCGGTATCAGCTCACTCAAAGGCGGTAATACGGTTATCCACAGAATCAGGGGATAACGCAGGAAAGA
ACATGTGAGCAAAAGGCCAGCAAAAGGCCAGGAACCGTAAAAAGGCCGCGTTGCTGGCGTTTTTCCATAG
GCTCCGCCCCCCTGACGAGCATCACAAAAATCGACGCTCAAGTCAGAGGTGGCGAAACCCGACAGGACTA
TAAAGATACCAGGCGTTTCCCCCTGGAAGCTCCCTCGTGCGCTCTCCTGTTCCGACCCTGCCGCTTACCG
GATACCTGTCCGCCTTTCTCCCTTCGGGAAGCGTGGCGCTTTCTCATAGCTCACGCTGTAGGTATCTCAG
TTCGGTGTAGGTCGTTCGCTCCAAGCTGGGCTGTGTGCACGAACCCCCCGTTCAGCCCGACCGCTGCGCC
TTATCCGGTAACTATCGTCTTGAGTCCAACCCGGTAAGACACGACTTATCGCCACTGGCAGCAGCCACTG
GTAACAGGATTAGCAGAGCGAGGTATGTAGGCGGTGCTACAGAGTTCTTGAAGTGGTGGCCTAACTACGG
CTACACTAGAAGAACAGTATTTGGTATCTGCGCTCTGCTGAAGCCAGTTACCTTCGGAAAAAGAGTTGGT
AGCTCTTGATCCGGCAAACAAACCACCGCTGGTAGCGGTGGTTTTTTTGTTTGCAAGCAGCAGATTACGC
GCAGAAAAAAAGGATCTCAAGAAGATCCTTTGATCTTTTCTACGGGGTCTGACGCTCAGTGGAACGAAAA
CTCACGTTAAGGGATTTTGGTCATGAGATTATCAAAAAGGATCTTCACCTAGATCCTTTTAAATTAAAAA
TGAAGTTTTAAATCAATCTAAAGTATATATGAGTAAACTTGGTCTGACAGTTACCAATGCTTAATCAGTG
AGGCACCTATCTCAGCGATCTGTCTATTTCGTTCATCCATAGTTGCCTGACTCCCCGTCGTGTAGATAAC
TACGATACGGGAGGGCTTACCATCTGGCCCCAGTGCTGCAATGATACCGCGAGACCCACGCTCACCGGCT
CCAGATTTATCAGCAATAAACCAGCCAGCCGGAAGGGCCGAGCGCAGAAGTGGTCCTGCAACTTTATCCG
CCTCCATCCAGTCTATTAATTGTTGCCGGGAAGCTAGAGTAAGTAGTTCGCCAGTTAATAGTTTGCGCAA
CGTTGTTGCCATTGCTACAGGCATCGTGGTGTCACGCTCGTCGTTTGGTATGGCTTCATTCAGCTCCGGT
TCCCAACGATCAAGGCGAGTTACATGATCCCCCATGTTGTGCAAAAAAGCGGTTAGCTCCTTCGGTCCTC
CGATCGTTGTCAGAAGTAAGTTGGCCGCAGTGTTATCACTCATGGTTATGGCAGCACTGCATAATTCTCT
TACTGTCATGCCATCCGTAAGATGCTTTTCTGTGACTGGTGAGTACTCAACCAAGTCATTCTGAGAATAG
TGTATGCGGCGACCGAGTTGCTCTTGCCCGGCGTCAATACGGGATAATACCGCGCCACATAGCAGAACTT
TAAAAGTGCTCATCATTGGAAAACGTTCTTCGGGGCGAAAACTCTCAAGGATCTTACCGCTGTTGAGATC
CAGTTCGATGTAACCCACTCGTGCACCCAACTGATCTTCAGCATCTTTTACTTTCACCAGCGTTTCTGGG
TGAGCAAAAACAGGAAGGCAAAATGCCGCAAAAAAGGGAATAAGGGCGACACGGAAATGTTGAATACTCA
TACTCTTCCTTTTTCAATATTATTGAAGCATTTATCAGGGTTATTGTCTCATGAGCGGATACATATTTGA
ATGTATTTAGAAAAATAAACAAATAGGGGTTCCGCGCACATTTCCCCGAAAAGTGCCACCTG
[124 nt withheld, positions 4823-4946]
C
[91 nt withheld, positions 4948-5038]
A
[49 nt withheld, positions 5040-5088]
CCTTTGACGTTGGAGTCCACGTTCTTT
[37 nt withheld, positions 5116-5152]
ACCCTATCTCGGTCTATTCTTTTGATTTATAAGGGATTTTGCCGATTTCGGCCTATTGGTTAAAAAATGA
GCTGATTTAACAAAAATTTAACGCGAATTTTAACAAAATATTAACGCTTACAATTTCCATTCGCCATTCA
GGCTGCGCAACTGTTGGGAAGGGCGATCGGTGCGGGCCTCTTCGCTATTACGCCAGCTGGCGAAAGGGGG
ATGTGCTGCAAGGCGATTAAGTTGGGTAACGCCAGGGTTTTCCCAGTCA
